>Addgene plasmid #217565 | AAV-CMV-HyPerFLEX-UnaG-WPRE | addgene full sequence | sequence record 430407 | Addgene NGS Result
CCTGCAGGCAGCTGCGCGCTCGCTCGCTCACTGAGGCCGCCCGGGCGTCGGGCGACCTTTGGTCGCCCGG
CCTCAGTGAGCGAGCGAGCGCGCAGAGAGGGAGTGGCCAACTCCATCACTAGGGGTTCCTGCGGCCGCAC
GCGTCTAGTTATTAATAGTAATCAATTACGGGGTCATTAGTTCATAGCCCATATATGGAGTTCCGCGTTA
CATAACTTACGGTAAATGGCCCGCCTGGCTGACCGCCCAACGACCCCCGCCCATTGACGTCAATAATGAC
GTATGTTCCCATAGTAACGCCAATAGGGACTTTCCATTGACGTCAATGGGTGGAGTATTTACGGTAAACT
GCCCACTTGGCAGTACATCAAGTGTATCATATGCCAAGTACGCCCCCTATTGACGTCAATGACGGTAAAT
GGCCCGCCTGGCATTATGCCCAGTACATGACCTTATGGGACTTTCCTACTTGGCAGTACATCTACGTATT
AGTCATCGCTATTACCATGGTGATGCGGTTTTGGCAGTACATCAATGGGCGTGGATAGCGGTTTGACTCA
CGGGGATTTCCAAGTCTCCACCCCATTGACGTCAATGGGAGTTTGTTTTGGCACCAAAATCAACGGGACT
TTCCAAAATGTCGTAACAACTCCGCCCCATTGACGCAAATGGGCGGTAGGCGTGTACGGTGGGAGGTCTA
TATAAGCAGAGCTCGTTTAGTGAACCGTCAGATCGCCTGGAGACGCCATCCACGCTGTTTTGACCTCCAT
AGAAGACACCGGGACCGATCCAGCCTCCGCGGATTCGAATCCCGGCCGGGAACGGTGCATTGGAACGCGG
ATTCCCCGTGCCAAGAGTGACGTAAGTACCGCCTATAGAGTCTATAGGCCCACAAAAAATGCTTTCTTCT
TTTAATATACTTTTTTGTTTATCTTATTTCTAATACTTTCCCTAATCTCTTTCTTTCAGGGCAATAATGA
TACAATGTATCATGCCTCTTTGCACCATTCTAAAGAATAACAGTGATAATTTCTGGGTTAAGGCAATAGC
AATATTTCTGCATATAAATATTTCTGCATATAAATTGTAACTGATGTAAGAGGTTTCATATTGCTAATAG
CAGCTACAATCCAGCTACCATTCTGCTTTTATTTTATGGTTGGGATAAGGCTGGATTATTCTGAGTCCAA
GCTAGGCCCTTTTGCTAATCATGTTCATACCTCTTATCTTCCTCCCACAGCTCCTGGGCAACGTGCTGGT
CTGTGTGCTGGCCCATCACTTTGGCAAAGAATTGGGATTCGAACATCGATTGAATTCTGAGCCACCATGC
ACCTGGCTAATGAGGAGCAAAACGAATTGGAAGGTGCTTTTAAGCTGGGCTTGATCTTTACCGTCGCCCC
GTACTTGCTGCCTAAGTTGATCGTCAGCCTGCGCCGCACCGCCCCGAAGATGCCTTTGATGTTGGAGGAG
AATTACACCCACACCCTTACCGAGTCACTGAAACGCGGCGACGTTGACGCCATCATTGTGGCAGAGCCGT
TTCAAGAGCCGGGTATTGTGACTGAACCTTTGTATGACGAGCCGTTTTTCGTTATCGTTCCGAAGGGCCA
TAGCTTCGAGGAGTTGGATGCCGTTAGCCCTCGCATGTTGGGCGAAGAACAAGTTCTGCTTCTGACCGAG
GGCAACTGTATGCGTGACCAGGTGCTTAGCATTTTTACCAAGGTCAAGGTGCACATGAAGAAAGCCCTTT
CCGGTGACAGCTATTGGGTCTTTGTGAAACGGGTAGGTGGCACTGGCGGTGAGCATGTTGTCTTTGGCAG
TGAGGACATCGAGAACACTATGGCCAAAATGGACGACGGACAACTGGATGGGTTGGCCTTTGGCGCAATT
CAGCTCGATGGTGACGGGAATATCCTGCAGTACAATGCTGCTGAAGGAGACATCACAGGCAGAGATCCCA
AACAGGTGATTGGGAAGAACTTCTTCAAGGATGTTGCACCTGGAACGGATTCTCCCGAGTTTTACGGCAA
ATTCAAGGAAGGCGTAGCGTCAGGGAATCTGAACACCATGTTCGAATGGATGATACCGACTCTTACCGAT
CATAGTTGCAGCGAGCTTGCCGCCAAACAGCGCATTCAGGGTCTCACCAACACCCTTCAAGGCTCAAGCA
TCGATACCATCCGCCACATGGTTGCCAGTGGCTTGGCAATCAGCGTCTTGCCTGCCACTGCCCTTACCGA
AAACGACCACATGCTGTTTAGCATTATCCCGTTTGAAGGCACCCCGCCTAGCCGCCGCGTTGTCCTGGCC
TATCGCCGCAACTTTGTCCGCCCTAAGGCCCTTTCAGCCATGAAAGCCGCAATTATGCAAAGCCAACTGC
ATGGTGTTAGCTTCATCTGCGATACCGGTGTCGACCCGCGGGGATCCGTCGAGAAATTTGTTGGCACCTG
GAAGATCGCAGACAGCCATAATTTTGGTGAATACCTGAAAGCTATCGGAGCCCCAAAGGAATTAAGCGAT
GGTGGGGATGCCACGACGCCGACATTGTACATCTCCCAGAAGGACGGAGACAAAATGACAGTGAAAATAG
AGAATGGACCTCCTACGTTCCTTGACACTCAAGTAAAGTTCAAATTAGGGGAGGAGTTCGACGAATTTCC
TTCTGATCGAAGAAAAGGCGTAAAATCTGTCGTGAACTTGGTGGGAGAGAAGCTGGTGTACGTACAAAAG
TGGGACGGCAAGGAGACGACGTATGTCCGAGAGATAAAGGACGGTAAACTGGTCGTGACACTTACGATGG
GAGACGTCGTGGCTGTGCGCAGCTACCGGAGGGCGACGGAATGAAAGCTTATCGATAATCAACCTCTGGA
TTACAAAATTTGTGAAAGATTGACTGGTATTCTTAACTATGTTGCTCCTTTTACGCTATGTGGATACGCT
GCTTTAATGCCTTTGTATCATGCTATTGCTTCCCGTATGGCTTTCATTTTCTCCTCCTTGTATAAATCCT
GGTTGCTGTCTCTTTATGAGGAGTTGTGGCCCGTTGTCAGGCAACGTGGCGTGGTGTGCACTGTGTTTGC
TGACGCAACCCCCACTGGTTGGGGCATTGCCACCACCTGTCAGCTCCTTTCCGGGACTTTCGCTTTCCCC
CTCCCTATTGCCACGGCGGAACTCATCGCCGCCTGCCTTGCCCGCTGCTGGACAGGGGCTCGGCTGTTGG
GCACTGACAATTCCGTGGTGTTGTCGGGGAAATCATCGTCCTTTCCTTGGCTGCTCGCCTATGTTGCCAC
CTGGATTCTGCGCGGGACGTCCTTCTGCTACGTCCCTTCGGCCCTCAATCCAGCGGACCTTCCTTCCCGC
GGCCTGCTGCCGGCTCTGCGGCCTCTTCCGCGTCTTCGCCTTCGCCCTCAGACGAGTCGGATCTCCCTTT
GGGCCGCCTCCCCGCATCGATACCGAGCGCTGCTCGAGAGATCTACGGGTGGCATCCCTGTGACCCCTCC
CCAGTGCCTCTCCTGGCCCTGGAAGTTGCCACTCCAGTGCCCACCAGCCTTGTCCTAATAAAATTAAGTT
GCATCATTTTGTCTGACTAGGTGTCCTTCTATAATATTATGGGGTGGAGGGGGGTGGTATGGAGCAAGGG
GCAAGTTGGGAAGACAACCTGTAGGGCCTGCGGGGTCTATTGGGAACCAAGCTGGAGTGCAGTGGCACAA
TCTTGGCTCACTGCAATCTCCGCCTCCTGGGTTCAAGCGATTCTCCTGCCTCAGCCTCCCGAGTTGTTGG
GATTCCAGGCATGCATGACCAGGCTCAGCTAATTTTTGTTTTTTTGGTAGAGACGGGGTTTCACCATATT
GGCCAGGCTGGTCTCCAACTCCTAATCTCAGGTGATCTACCCACCTTGGCCTCCCAAATTGCTGGGATTA
CAGGCGTGAACCACTGCTCCCTTCCCTGTCCTTCTGATTTTGTAGGTAACCACGTGCGGACCGAGCGGCC
GCAGGAACCCCTAGTGATGGAGTTGGCCACTCCCTCTCTGCGCGCTCGCTCGCTCACTGAGGCCGGGCGA
CCAAAGGTCGCCCGACGCCCGGGCTTTGCCCGGGCGGCCTCAGTGAGCGAGCGAGCGCGCAGCTGCCTGC
AGGGGCGCCTGATGCGGTATTTTCTCCTTACGCATCTGTGCGGTATTTCACACCGCATA
[95 nt withheld, positions 4190-4284]
T
[46 nt withheld, positions 4286-4331]
C
[141 nt withheld, positions 4333-4473]
CCTTTGACGTTGGAGTCCACGTTCTTT
[37 nt withheld, positions 4501-4537]
ACTCTATCTCGGGCTATTCTTTTGATTTATAAGGGATTTTGCCGATTTCGGTCTATTGGTTAAAAAATGA
GCTGATTTAACAAAAATTTAACGCGAATTTTAACAAAATATTAACGTTTACAATTTTATGGTGCACTCTC
AGTACAATCTGCTCTGATGCCGCATAGTTAAGCCAGCCCCGACACCCGCCAACACCCGCTGACGCGCCCT
GACGGGCTTGTCTGCTCCCGGCATCCGCTTACAGACAAGCTGTGACCGTCTCCGGGAGCTGCATGTGTCA
GAGGTTTTCACCGTCATCACCGAAACGCGCGAGACGAAAGGGCCTCGTGATACGCCTATTTTTATAGGTT
AATGTCATGATAATAATGGTTTCTTAGACGTCAGGTGGCACTTTTCGGGGAAATGTGCGCGGAACCCCTA
TTTGTTTATTTTTCTAAATACATTCAAATATGTATCCGCTCATGAGACAATAACCCTGATAAATGCTTCA
ATAATATTGAAAAAGGAAGAGTATGAGTATTCAACATTTCCGTGTCGCCCTTATTCCCTTTTTTGCGGCA
TTTTGCCTTCCTGTTTTTGCTCACCCAGAAACGCTGGTGAAAGTAAAAGATGCTGAAGATCAGTTGGGTG
CACGAGTGGGTTACATCGAACTGGATCTCAACAGCGGTAAGATCCTTGAGAGTTTTCGCCCCGAAGAACG
TTTTCCAATGATGAGCACTTTTAAAGTTCTGCTATGTGGCGCGGTATTATCCCGTATTGACGCCGGGCAA
GAGCAACTCGGTCGCCGCATACACTATTCTCAGAATGACTTGGTTGAGTACTCACCAGTCACAGAAAAGC
ATCTTACGGATGGCATGACAGTAAGAGAATTATGCAGTGCTGCCATAACCATGAGTGATAACACTGCGGC
CAACTTACTTCTGACAACGATCGGAGGACCGAAGGAGCTAACCGCTTTTTTGCACAACATGGGGGATCAT
GTAACTCGCCTTGATCGTTGGGAACCGGAGCTGAATGAAGCCATACCAAACGACGAGCGTGACACCACGA
TGCCTGTAGCAATGGCAACAACGTTGCGCAAACTATTAACTGGCGAACTACTTACTCTAGCTTCCCGGCA
ACAATTAATAGACTGGATGGAGGCGGATAAAGTTGCAGGACCACTTCTGCGCTCGGCCCTTCCGGCTGGC
TGGTTTATTGCTGATAAATCTGGAGCCGGTGAGCGTGGGTCTCGCGGTATCATTGCAGCACTGGGGCCAG
ATGGTAAGCCCTCCCGTATCGTAGTTATCTACACGACGGGGAGTCAGGCAACTATGGATGAACGAAATAG
ACAGATCGCTGAGATAGGTGCCTCACTGATTAAGCATTGGTAACTGTCAGACCAAGTTTACTCATATATA
CTTTAGATTGATTTAAAACTTCATTTTTAATTTAAAAGGATCTAGGTGAAGATCCTTTTTGATAATCTCA
TGACCAAAATCCCTTAACGTGAGTTTTCGTTCCACTGAGCGTCAGACCCCGTAGAAAAGATCAAAGGATC
TTCTTGAGATCCTTTTTTTCTGCGCGTAATCTGCTGCTTGCAAACAAAAAAACCACCGCTACCAGCGGTG
GTTTGTTTGCCGGATCAAGAGCTACCAACTCTTTTTCCGAAGGTAACTGGCTTCAGCAGAGCGCAGATAC
CAAATACTGTTCTTCTAGTGTAGCCGTAGTTAGGCCACCACTTCAAGAACTCTGTAGCACCGCCTACATA
CCTCGCTCTGCTAATCCTGTTACCAGTGGCTGCTGCCAGTGGCGATAAGTCGTGTCTTACCGGGTTGGAC
TCAAGACGATAGTTACCGGATAAGGCGCAGCGGTCGGGCTGAACGGGGGGTTCGTGCACACAGCCCAGCT
TGGAGCGAACGACCTACACCGAACTGAGATACCTACAGCGTGAGCTATGAGAAAGCGCCACGCTTCCCGA
AGGGAGAAAGGCGGACAGGTATCCGGTAAGCGGCAGGGTCGGAACAGGAGAGCGCACGAGGGAGCTTCCA
GGGGGAAACGCCTGGTATCTTTATAGTCCTGTCGGGTTTCGCCACCTCTGACTTGAGCGTCGATTTTTGT
GATGCTCGTCAGGGGGGCGGAGCCTATGGAAAAACGCCAGCAACGCGGCCTTTTTACGGTTCCTGGCCTT
TTGCTGGCCTTTTGCTCACATGT
Features (pLannotate 1.2.2; 20 found; start..end, strand, type, name):
     12..39      +  repeat_region  AAV2 ITR (fragment): inverted terminal repeat of adeno-associated virus serotype 2 inverted
     68..95      +  repeat_region  AAV2 ITR (fragment): inverted terminal repeat of adeno-associated virus serotype 2 inverted
    206..509     +  enhancer       CMV enhancer: human cytomegalovirus immediate early enhancer
    510..713     +  promoter       CMV promoter: human cytomegalovirus (CMV) immediate early promoter
    862..889     +  intron         CMV intron (fragment): modified intron A from human cytomegalovirus (CMV)
    894..1240    +  intron         β-globin intron (fragment): internally truncated intron from human β-globin
   1244..1291    +  CDS            HBB (fragment): HBB_COLGU - Experimental evidence at transcript level: Swiss-Prot protein existence level 2. Involved in oxygen transport from the lung to the various peripheral tissues. From Colobus guereza (Mantled guereza) (Eastern black-and-white colobus monkey).
   1717..1784    +  CDS            Y-FAST (fragment): small protein tag, derived from photoactive yellow protein, that allows in vivo fluorescent labeling by addition of a cell-permeant fluorogen (Plamont et al., 2016)
   1801..2090    +  CDS            Y-FAST (fragment): small protein tag, derived from photoactive yellow protein, that allows in vivo fluorescent labeling by addition of a cell-permeant fluorogen (Plamont et al., 2016)
   2428..2844    +  CDS            UnaG: bilirubin-binding green fluorescent protein from Anguilla japonica (Kumagai et al., 2013)
   2857..3445    +  misc_feature   WPRE: woodchuck hepatitis virus posttranscriptional regulatory element
   3477..3953    +  polyA_signal   hGH poly(A) signal: human growth hormone polyadenylation signal
   3993..4133    +  repeat_region  AAV2 ITR: inverted terminal repeat of adeno-associated virus serotype 2 inverted
   4138..4189    -  misc_feature   bom (fragment): basis of mobility region from pBR322
   4208..4663    +  rep_origin     f1 ori (sequence partly withheld): f1 bacteriophage origin of replication; arrow indicates direction of (+) strand synthesis
   4664..4713    -  misc_feature   bom (fragment): basis of mobility region from pBR322
   4815..4850    -  CDS            rop (fragment): Rop protein, which maintains plasmids at low copy number; rop
   4945..5049    +  promoter       AmpR promoter: bla
   5050..5910    +  CDS            AmpR: β-lactamase; bla; confers resistance to ampicillin, carbenicillin, and related antibiotics
   6081..6669    +  rep_origin     ori: high-copy-number ColE1/pMB1/pBR322/pUC origin of replication
