[The description below was written by a language model from this plasmid's Addgene catalogue record and pLannotate feature annotations shown in this document.]
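Description:
AAV-CMV-HyPerFLEX-UnaG-WPRE is an adeno-associated virus transfer plasmid built on a pAAV backbone for expression in mammalian cells, either by direct transfection or after packaging into recombinant AAV. It is maintained in bacteria through a high-copy ColE1/pUC-type origin and selected with ampicillin via the β-lactamase gene. An f1 phage origin is also present, along with small remnants of pBR322 bom and rop sequences. The expression cassette is bracketed by AAV2 inverted terminal repeats, which supply the cis signals for genome replication and encapsidation. The downstream ITR is annotated in full, whereas only two short fragments are detected at the upstream end, which may reflect how difficult these repeats are to sequence and annotate or a partial deletion.

Between the ITRs, the human CMV immediate-early enhancer and promoter drive transcription through a chimeric intron region (a CMV intron fragment and a truncated human β-globin intron with a short stretch of β-globin exon sequence), an arrangement generally included to improve expression through splicing. The synthetic open reading frame encodes HyPerFLEX fused to UnaG. The annotation picks up two Y-FAST-related segments within the sensor portion, consistent with a fluorogen-activating FAST-type reporter domain. The remaining sensor sequence is unannotated, and the record does not describe its peroxide-sensing component. UnaG, the bilirubin-binding green fluorescent protein from Japanese eel, sits at the C-terminal end. It may act as a fluorescent reference, though the record does not say so. A WPRE and the human growth hormone polyadenylation signal follow, enhancing transcript stability and 3′ processing. The associated publication describes a colour-tailored fluorogenic sensor for hydrogen peroxide, so the construct is intended for imaging H2O2 in mammalian cells.
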