Addgene plasmid #217565: AAV-CMV-HyPerFLEX-UnaG-WPRE
Purpose: Mammalian expression of HyPerFLEX fused with UnaG
Depositing lab: Vsevolod Belousov. Depositing organization: Shemyakin-Ovchinnikov Institute of Bioorganic Chemistry. Publication: A color-tailored fluorogenic sensor for hydrogen peroxide. Potekhina ES, Bass DI, Ezerina D, Fleckenstein DD, Chebotarev AS, Sysoeva VA, Maltsev DI, Pak VV, Moshchenko AA, Sokolov AI, Myasnyanko IN, Baranov MS, Fedotov AB, Zheltikov AM, Lanin AA, Messens J, Belousov VV. Nat Chem Biol. 2025 Oct 16. doi: 10.1038/s41589-025-02036-6. PubMed 41102408.
Backbone
  Vector backbone: pAAV
  Vector type: Mammalian Expression, AAV
Growth in bacteria
  Bacterial resistance: Ampicillin, 100 μg/mL
  Growth temperature: 37°C
  Growth strain: NEB Stable
  Copy number: High Copy
Gene/Insert
  Gene/Insert name: HyPerFLEX-UnaG
  Species: Synthetic
  Promoter: CMV
  Cloning method: Restriction Enzyme; 5′ cloning site Unknown (unknown if destroyed)
Terms and licenses: Academic/Nonprofit Terms; Industry Terms: Not Available to Industry
How to cite: AAV-CMV-HyPerFLEX-UnaG-WPRE was a gift from Vsevolod Belousov (Addgene plasmid # 217565 ; http://n2t.net/addgene:217565 ; RRID:Addgene_217565)
